>Addgene plasmid #164620 | GFP-JIP4 | addgene full sequence | sequence record 324189 | Addgene NGS Result
GACGGATCGGGAGATCTCCCGATCCCCTATGGTGCACTCTCAGTACAATCTGCTCTGATGCCGCATAGTT
AAGCCAGTATCTGCTCCCTGCTTGTGTGTTGGAGGTCGCTGAGTAGTGCGCGAGCAAAATTTAAGCTACA
ACAAGGCAAGGCTTGACCGACAATTGCATGAAGAATCTGCTTAGGGTTAGGCGTTTTGCGCTGCTTCGCG
ATGTACGGGCCAGATATACGCGTTGACATTGATTATTGACTAGTTATTAATAGTAATCAATTACGGGGTC
ATTAGTTCATAGCCCATATATGGAGTTCCGCGTTACATAACTTACGGTAAATGGCCCGCCTGGCTGACCG
CCCAACGACCCCCGCCCATTGACGTCAATAATGACGTATGTTCCCATAGTAACGCCAATAGGGACTTTCC
ATTGACGTCAATGGGTGGAGTATTTACGGTAAACTGCCCACTTGGCAGTACATCAAGTGTATCATATGCC
AAGTACGCCCCCTATTGACGTCAATGACGGTAAATGGCCCGCCTGGCATTATGCCCAGTACATGACCTTA
TGGGACTTTCCTACTTGGCAGTACATCTACGTATTAGTCATCGCTATTACCATGGTGATGCGGTTTTGGC
AGTACATCAATGGGCGTGGATAGCGGTTTGACTCACGGGGATTTCCAAGTCTCCACCCCATTGACGTCAA
TGGGAGTTTGTTTTGGCACCAAAATCAACGGGACTTTCCAAAATGTCGTAACAACTCCGCCCCATTGACG
CAAATGGGCGGTAGGCGTGTACGGTGGGAGGTCTATATAAGCAGAGCTCTCTGGCTAACTAGAGAACCCA
CTGCTTACTGGCTTATCGAAATTAATACGACTCACTATAGGGAGACCCAAGCTGGCTAGACACCATGGCC
AGCAAAGGAGAAGAACTTTTCACTGGAGTTGTCCCAATTCTTGTTGAATTAGATGGTGATGTTAATGGGC
ACAAATTTTCTGTCAGTGGAGAGGGTGAAGGTGATGCTACATACGGAAAGCTTACCCTTAAATTTATTTG
CACTACTGGAAAACTACCTGTTCCATGGCCAACACTTGTCACTACTTTCTCTTATGGTGTTCAATGCTTT
TCCCGTTATCCGGATCATATGAAACGGCATGACTTTTTCAAGAGTGCCATGCCCGAAGGTTATGTACAGG
AACGCACTATATCTTTCAAAGATGACGGGAACTACAAGACGCGTGCTGAAGTCAAGTTTGAAGGTGATAC
CCTTGTTAATCGTATCGAGTTAAAAGGTATTGATTTTAAAGAAGATGGAAACATTCTCGGACACAAACTC
GAGTACAACTATAACTCACACAATGTATACATCACGGCAGACAAACAAAAGAATGGAATCAAAGCTAACT
TCAAAATTCGCCACAACATTGAAGATGGATCCGTTCAACTAGCAGACCATTATCAACAAAATACTCCAAT
TGGCGATGGCCCTGTCCTTTTACCAGACAACCATTACCTGTCGACACAATCTGCCCTTTCGAAAGATCCC
AACGAAAAGCGTGACCACATGGTCCTTCTTGAGTTTGTAACTGCTGCTGGGATTACACATGGCATGGATG
AGCTCTACAAAAGCGGTTCCGGACCGGATCAAACAAGTTTGTACAAAAAAGCAGGCTTAAGGAGTTTAAA
CACCATGGAGCTGGAGGACGGTGTGGTGTATCAGGAGGAGCCCGGCGGCTCCGGGGCCGTGATGTCGGAG
CGGGTGTCCGGCCTGGCCGGCTCCATCTACCGCGAGTTCGAGCGGCTTATCGGGCGCTATGACGAGGAGG
TGGTCAAAGAGCTGATGCCGCTGGTGGTGGCTGTGCTGGAGAACCTGGACTCGGTGTTCGCGCAGGACCA
GGAGCACCAGGTGGAGCTGGAGCTGCTGCGGGACGACAACGAGCAGCTCATCACCCAGTACGAGCGGGAG
AAGGCGCTGCGCAAGCACGCTGAGGAGAAATTCATTGAATTTGAAGACTCTCAAGAACAGGAAAAAAAGG
ACTTACAGACCCGAGTGGAATCTTTAGAATCTCAAACAAGACAACTTGAGCTGAAAGCGAAAAACTATGC
TGACCAGATTAGCAGACTTGAAGAAAGAGAAGCAGAACTGAAGAAGGAATATAATGCATTACATCAAAGA
CACACTGAGATGATCCATAATTATATGGAACATTTAGAAAGAACAAAACTTCATCAGCTCTCAGGGAGTG
ATCAACTAGAATCCACAGCTCATAGTAGAATTAGAAAAGAACGCCCTATATCATTAGGAATTTTCCCATT
ACCTGCTGGAGATGGATTGCTTACACCTGATGCTCAGAAAGGAGGAGAGACCCCTGGATCTGAGCAATGG
AAATTTCAGGAATTAAGTCAACCACGTTCTCATACCAGCCTGAAGGTCAGCAATAGTCCTGAACCTCAGA
AGGCTGTAGAACAGGAGGATGAGCTTTCTGATGTTAGCCAAGGCGGATCTAAAGCTACCACTCCAGCATC
AACAGCTAATTCAGATGTGGCAACAATTCCTACTGATACTCCCTTAAAGGAAGAAAACGAAGGATTTGTG
AAGGTTACAGATGCGCCAAATAAATCAGAGATAAGCAAACACATTGAAGTACAGGTAGCCCAGGAAACTA
GAAATGTATCTACTGGCTCTGCTGAAAATGAAGAAAAGTCAGAAGTTCAAGCAATCATCGAATCTACTCC
TGAGCTGGATATGGACAAAGATCTCAGTGGATATAAAGGTTCAAGCACTCCCACCAAAGGCATAGAGAAC
AAAGCTTTTGATCGCAATACAGAATCTCTCTTTGAAGAACTGTCTTCAGCTGGCTCAGGCCTAATAGGAG
ATGTGGATGAAGGAGCAGATTTACTAGGAATGGGTCGGGAAGTTGAGAATCTTATATTAGAAAATACACA
ACTGTTGGAAACCAAAAATGCTTTGAACATAGTGAAGAATGATTTGATAGCAAAAGTGGATGAACTGACC
TGTGAGAAAGATGTGCTGCAAGGGGAATTGGAGGCTGTGAAGCAAGCCAAACTGAAACTAGAGGAAAAGA
ACAGAGAATTGGAGGAAGAGCTTAGGAAAGCTCGGGCAGAAGCTGAAGATGCAAGGCAAAAAGCAAAAGA
TGACGATGATAGTGATATTCCCACAGCCCAGAGGAAACGGTTTACTAGAGTAGAAATGGCCCGTGTTCTC
ATGGAGCGAAACCAGTATAAAGAGAGATTGATGGAGCTTCAGGAAGCTGTTCGATGGACAGAGATGATTC
GGGCATCACGAGAAAATCCAGCCATGCAGGAAAAAAAAAGGTCAAGCATTTGGCAGTTTTTCAGCCGACT
TTTCAGCTCCTCAAGTAACACGACTAAGAAGCCTGAACCACCTGTTAATCTGAAGTACAATGCACCCACG
TCTCATGTTACTCCGTCCGTCAAGAAAAGAAGCAGCACCTTATCTCAGCTCCCTGGGGATAAGTCCAAAG
CCTTTGATTTCCTTAGTGAAGAAACTGAAGCTAGTTTAGCCTCACGCAGAGAACAAAAGAGAGAGCAGTA
TCGTCAGGTAAAAGCACATGTTCAGAAGGAAGACGGTAGAGTGCAGGCTTTTGGCTGGAGTCTGCCTCAG
AAGTACAAACAGGTAACCAATGGTCAAGGTGAAAATAAGATGAAAAATTTACCTGTGCCTGTCTATCTCA
GACCTCTGGATGAAAAAGATACATCAATGAAGCTGTGGTGTGCTGTTGGAGTCAATTTATCTGGTGGGAA
GACCAGAGATGGTGGTTCTGTTGTTGGAGCAAGTGTATTTTACAAGGATGTTGCTGGTTTGGATACAGAA
GGCAGTAAACAGCGAAGTGCCTCTCAGAGTAGTTTAGATAAGTTAGATCAGGAACTTAAGGAACAGCAGA
AGGAGTTAAAAAATCAAGAAGAATTATCCAGTCTAGTTTGGATCTGTACCAGCACTCATTCGGCTACAAA
AGTTCTTATTATTGATGCTGTTCAACCTGGCAACATCCTAGACAGTTTCACTGTTTGCAACTCTCATGTT
CTGTGCATTGCAAGTGTGCCAGGTGCACGAGAAACAGACTACCCTGCAGGAGAAGATCTTTCAGAATCTG
GTCAGGTAGACAAAGCATCTTTATGTGGAAGTATGACAAGCAACAGCTCAGCAGAGACAGACAGCCTGTT
AGGAGGCATCACAGTGGTTGGTTGTTCTGCAGAAGGTGTGACGGGAGCTGCCACTTCCCCTAGTACAAAT
GGTGCTTCTCCAGTGATGGATAAACCACCAGAAATGGAAGCAGAAAATAGTGAGGTTGATGAAAATGTTC
CAACAGCAGAAGAAGCAACTGAAGCTACAGAAGGGAATGCGGGGTCAGCTGAAGACACAGTGGACATCTC
CCAAACTGGCGTCTACACAGAGCATGTCTTTACAGATCCTTTGGGAGTTCAGATCCCAGAAGACCTCTCC
CCAGTGTATCAGTCGAGCAATGACTCAGATGCATATAAAGATCAAATATCAGTACTGCCAAATGAACAAG
ACTTGGTGAGAGAAGAAGCCCAGAAAATGAGTAGTCTTTTACCAACTATGTGGCTTGGAGCTCAAAATGG
CTGTTTGTATGTCCATTCATCTGTAGCCCAGTGGAGGAAATGTCTCCATTCCATTAAACTTAAAGATTCG
ATTCTCAGTATTGTACACGTGAAGGGAATCGTGTTAGTAGCCCTGGCTGACGGCACCCTTGCAATCTTTC
ACAGAGGAGTGGATGGGCAGTGGGATTTGTCAAACTATCACCTCTTAGACCTTGGACGGCCTCATCATTC
CATCCGTTGCATGACTGTGGTACATGACAAAGTCTGGTGTGGCTATAGGAACAAAATCTATGTGGTGCAG
CCAAAGGCCATGAAAATAGAGAAATCTTTTGATGCACATCCCAGGAAGGAGAGCCAAGTGCGACAGCTTG
CGTGGGTGGGGGATGGCGTGTGGGTCTCCATTCGCTTGGATTCTACGCTCCGTCTCTATCATGCACACAC
TTATCAACATCTACAGGATGTGGACATTGAGCCTTATGTAAGCAAAATGTTAGGTACTGGAAAACTGGGC
TTCTCTTTTGTGAGAATTACAGCTCTTATGGTGTCTTGTAATCGTTTGTGGGTGGGGACAGGAAATGGTG
TCATTATCTCCATCCCATTGACAGAAACAAATAAAACCTCAGGTGTACCAGGAAATCGTCCTGGAAGTGT
AATCCGTGTATATGGTGATGAAAACAGTGATAAAGTGACTCCAGGGACATTTATACCCTATTGTTCAATG
GCACATGCACAGCTTTGCTTCCATGGGCACCGGGATGCTGTGAAATTCTTTGTGGCAGTCCCAGGTCAAG
TCATCAGCCCACAAAGTAGCAGTAGTGGCACGGATCTGACGGGTGACAAAGCAGGGCCATCTGCACAGGA
GCCTGGTAGTCAGACGCCCTTGAAGTCTATGCTTGTCATCAGTGGAGGAGAGGGCTACATCGACTTCCGA
ATGGGTGATGAAGGTGGAGAATCAGAACTTCTTGGAGAGGATCTTCCACTTGAACCTTCTGTCACCAAAG
CAGAAAGGAGTCACTTGATAGTGTGGCAAGTGATGTATGGCAATGAGTAGCTCGAGTGCGGCCGCAACCC
AGCTTTCTTGTACAAAGTGGTGATAATTAATTAAGATAAACCCGCTGATCAGCCTCGACTGTGCCTTCTA
GTTGCCAGCCATCTGTTGTTTGCCCCTCCCCCGTGCCTTCCTTGACCCTGGAAGGTGCCACTCCCACTGT
CCTTTCCTAATAAAATGAGGAAATTGCATCGCATTGTCTGAGTAGGTGTCATTCTATTCTGGGGGGTGGG
GTGGGGCAGGACAGCAAGGGGGAGGATTGGGAAGACAATAGCAGGCATGCTGGGGATGCGGTGGGCTCTA
TGGCTTCTGAGGCGGAAAGAACCAGCTGGGGCTCTAGGGGGTATCCCC
[124 nt withheld, positions 5999-6122]
C
[91 nt withheld, positions 6124-6214]
A
[49 nt withheld, positions 6216-6264]
CCTTTGACGTTGGAGTCCACGTTCTTT
[37 nt withheld, positions 6292-6328]
ACCCTATCTCGGTCTATTCTTTTGATTTATAAGGGATTTTGCCGATTTCGGCCTATTGGTTAAAAAATGA
GCTGATTTAACAAAAATTTAACGCGAATTAATTCTGTGGAATGTGTGTCAGTTAGGGTGTGGAAAGTCCC
CAGGCTCCCCAGCAGGCAGAAGTATGCAAAGCATGCATCTCAATTAGTCAGCAACCAGGTGTGGAAAGTC
CCCAGGCTCCCCAGCAGGCAGAAGTATGCAAAGCATGCATCTCAATTAGTCAGCAACCATAGTCCCGCCC
CTAACTCCGCCCATCCCGCCCCTAACTCCGCCCAGTTCCGCCCATTCTCCGCCCCATGGCTGACTAATTT
TTTTTATTTATGCAGAGGCCGAGGCCGCCTCTGCCTCTGAGCTATTCCAGAAGTAGTGAGGAGGCTTTTT
TGGAGGCCTAGGCTTTTGCAAAAAGCTCCCGGGAGCTTGTATATCCATTTTCGGATCTGATCAAGAGACA
GGATGAGGATCGTTTCGCATGATTGAACAAGATGGATTGCACGCAGGTTCTCCGGCCGCTTGGGTGGAGA
GGCTATTCGGCTATGACTGGGCACAACAGACAATCGGCTGCTCTGATGCCGCCGTGTTCCGGCTGTCAGC
GCAGGGGCGCCCGGTTCTTTTTGTCAAGACCGACCTGTCCGGTGCCCTGAATGAACTGCAGGACGAGGCA
GCGCGGCTATCGTGGCTGGCCACGACGGGCGTTCCTTGCGCAGCTGTGCTCGACGTTGTCACTGAAGCGG
GAAGGGACTGGCTGCTATTGGGCGAAGTGCCGGGGCAGGATCTCCTGTCATCTCACCTTGCTCCTGCCGA
GAAAGTATCCATCATGGCTGATGCAATGCGGCGGCTGCATACGCTTGATCCGGCTACCTGCCCATTCGAC
CACCAAGCGAAACATCGCATCGAGCGAGCACGTACTCGGATGGAAGCCGGTCTTGTCGATCAGGATGATC
TGGACGAAGAGCATCAGGGGCTCGCGCCAGCCGAACTGTTCGCCAGGCTCAAGGCGCGCATGCCCGACGG
CGAGGATCTCGTCGTGACCCATGGCGATGCCTGCTTGCCGAATATCATGGTGGAAAATGGCCGCTTTTCT
GGATTCATCGACTGTGGCCGGCTGGGTGTGGCGGACCGCTATCAGGACATAGCGTTGGCTACCCGTGATA
TTGCTGAAGAGCTTGGCGGCGAATGGGCTGACCGCTTCCTCGTGCTTTACGGTATCGCCGCTCCCGATTC
GCAGCGCATCGCCTTCTATCGCCTTCTTGACGAGTTCTTCTGAGCGGGACTCTGGGGTTCGAAATGACCG
ACCAAGCGACGCCCAACCTGCCATCACGAGATTTCGATTCCACCGCCGCCTTCTATGAAAGGTTGGGCTT
CGGAATCGTTTTCCGGGACGCCGGCTGGATGATCCTCCAGCGCGGGGATCTCATGCTGGAGTTCTTCGCC
CACCCCAACTTGTTTATTGCAGCTTATAATGGTTACAAATAAAGCAATAGCATCACAAATTTCACAAATA
AAGCATTTTTTTCACTGCATTCTAGTTGTGGTTTGTCCAAACTCATCAATGTATCTTATCATGTCTGTAT
ACCGTCGACCTCTAGCTAGAGCTTGGCGTAATCATGGTCATAGCTGTTTCCTGTGTGAAATTGTTATCCG
CTCACAATTCCACACAACATACGAGCCGGAAGCATAAAGTGTAAAGCCTGGGGTGCCTAATGAGTGAGCT
AACTCACATTAATTGCGTTGCGCTCACTGCCCGCTTTCCAGTCGGGAAACCTGTCGTGCCAGCTGCATTA
ATGAATCGGCCAACGCGCGGGGAGAGGCGGTTTGCGTATTGGGCGCTCTTCCGCTTCCTCGCTCACTGAC
TCGCTGCGCTCGGTCGTTCGGCTGCGGCGAGCGGTATCAGCTCACTCAAAGGCGGTAATACGGTTATCCA
CAGAATCAGGGGATAACGCAGGAAAGAACATGTGAGCAAAAGGCCAGCAAAAGGCCAGGAACCGTAAAAA
GGCCGCGTTGCTGGCGTTTTTCCATAGGCTCCGCCCCCCTGACGAGCATCACAAAAATCGACGCTCAAGT
CAGAGGTGGCGAAACCCGACAGGACTATAAAGATACCAGGCGTTTCCCCCTGGAAGCTCCCTCGTGCGCT
CTCCTGTTCCGACCCTGCCGCTTACCGGATACCTGTCCGCCTTTCTCCCTTCGGGAAGCGTGGCGCTTTC
TCATAGCTCACGCTGTAGGTATCTCAGTTCGGTGTAGGTCGTTCGCTCCAAGCTGGGCTGTGTGCACGAA
CCCCCCGTTCAGCCCGACCGCTGCGCCTTATCCGGTAACTATCGTCTTGAGTCCAACCCGGTAAGACACG
ACTTATCGCCACTGGCAGCAGCCACTGGTAACAGGATTAGCAGAGCGAGGTATGTAGGCGGTGCTACAGA
GTTCTTGAAGTGGTGGCCTAACTACGGCTACACTAGAAGAACAGTATTTGGTATCTGCGCTCTGCTGAAG
CCAGTTACCTTCGGAAAAAGAGTTGGTAGCTCTTGATCCGGCAAACAAACCACCGCTGGTAGCGGTGGTT
TTTTTGTTTGCAAGCAGCAGATTACGCGCAGAAAAAAAGGATCTCAAGAAGATCCTTTGATCTTTTCTAC
GGGGTCTGACGCTCAGTGGAACGAAAACTCACGTTAAGGGATTTTGGTCATGAGATTATCAAAAAGGATC
TTCACCTAGATCCTTTTAAATTAAAAATGAAGTTTTAAATCAATCTAAAGTATATATGAGTAAACTTGGT
CTGACAGTTACCAATGCTTAATCAGTGAGGCACCTATCTCAGCGATCTGTCTATTTCGTTCATCCATAGT
TGCCTGACTCCCCGTCGTGTAGATAACTACGATACGGGAGGGCTTACCATCTGGCCCCAGTGCTGCAATG
ATACCGCGAGACCCACGCTCACCGGCTCCAGATTTATCAGCAATAAACCAGCCAGCCGGAAGGGCCGAGC
GCAGAAGTGGTCCTGCAACTTTATCCGCCTCCATCCAGTCTATTAATTGTTGCCGGGAAGCTAGAGTAAG
TAGTTCGCCAGTTAATAGTTTGCGCAACGTTGTTGCCATTGCTACAGGCATCGTGGTGTCACGCTCGTCG
TTTGGTATGGCTTCATTCAGCTCCGGTTCCCAACGATCAAGGCGAGTTACATGATCCCCCATGTTGTGCA
AAAAAGCGGTTAGCTCCTTCGGTCCTCCGATCGTTGTCAGAAGTAAGTTGGCCGCAGTGTTATCACTCAT
GGTTATGGCAGCACTGCATAATTCTCTTACTGTCATGCCATCCGTAAGATGCTTTTCTGTGACTGGTGAG
TACTCAACCAAGTCATTCTGAGAATAGTGTATGCGGCGACCGAGTTGCTCTTGCCCGGCGTCAATACGGG
ATAATACCGCGCCACATAGCAGAACTTTAAAAGTGCTCATCATTGGAAAACGTTCTTCGGGGCGAAAACT
CTCAAGGATCTTACCGCTGTTGAGATCCAGTTCGATGTAACCCACTCGTGCACCCAACTGATCTTCAGCA
TCTTTTACTTTCACCAGCGTTTCTGGGTGAGCAAAAACAGGAAGGCAAAATGCCGCAAAAAAGGGAATAA
GGGCGACACGGAAATGTTGAATACTCATACTCTTCCTTTTTCAATATTATTGAAGCATTTATCAGGGTTA
TTGTCTCATGAGCGGATACATATTTGAATGTATTTAGAAAAATAAACAAATAGGGGTTCCGCGCACATTT
CCCCGAAAAGTGCCACCTGACGTC
Features (pLannotate 1.2.2; 23 found; start..end, strand, type, name):
     28..80      -  misc_feature   bom (fragment): basis of mobility region from pBR322
    235..614     +  enhancer       CMV enhancer: human cytomegalovirus immediate early enhancer
    615..818     +  promoter       CMV promoter: human cytomegalovirus (CMV) immediate early promoter
    814..847     +  LTR            5' LTR (truncated) (fragment): truncated 5' long terminal repeat (LTR) from HIV-1
    863..881     +  promoter       T7 promoter: promoter for bacteriophage T7 RNA polymerase
    905..1621    +  CDS            Cycle 3 GFP: Cycle 3 GFP (Crameri et al., 1996) mammalian codon-optimized
   1643..1667    +  protein_bind   attB1: mutant version of attB; recombination site for the Gateway® BP reaction BP Clonase™
   1685..5647    +  CDS            SPAG9: JIP4_HUMAN - Also known as HSS, KIAA0516, MAPK8IP4, SYD1. Experimental evidence at protein level: Swiss-Prot protein existence level 1. The JNK-interacting protein (JIP) group of scaffold proteins selectively mediates JNK signaling by aggregating specific components of the MAPK cascade to form a functional JNK signaling module (PubMed:14743216). Regulates lysosomal positioning by acting as an adapter protein which links PIP4P1-positive lysosomes to the dynein- dynactin complex (PubMed:29146937). Assists PIKFYVE selective functionality in microtubule-based endosome-to-TGN trafficking (By simila
   5667..5691    -  protein_bind   attB2: mutant version of attB; recombination site for the Gateway® BP reaction BP Clonase™
   5729..5953    +  polyA_signal   bGH poly(A) signal: bovine growth hormone polyadenylation signal
   5957..5978    +  promoter       SV40 promoter (fragment): SV40 enhancer and early promoter
   5999..6427    +  rep_origin     f1 ori (sequence partly withheld): f1 bacteriophage origin of replication; arrow indicates direction of (+) strand synthesis
   6441..6770    +  promoter       SV40 promoter: SV40 enhancer and early promoter
   6837..7628    +  CDS            neo: KKA2_KLEPN - Also known as kan, nptII. Experimental evidence at protein level: Swiss-Prot protein existence level 1. Resistance to kanamycin, neomycin, paromomycin, ribostamycin, butirosin and gentamicin B. From Klebsiella pneumoniae.
   7652..7810    +  CDS            ble (fragment): BLE_KLEPN - Experimental evidence at protein level: Swiss-Prot protein existence level 1. Binding protein with a strong affinity to the bleomycin family of antibiotics. Binds to CL990; an antimitotic-antibiotic compound. From Klebsiella pneumoniae.
   7805..7926    +  polyA_signal   SV40 poly(A) signal: SV40 polyadenylation signal
   7999..8015    -  protein_bind   lac operator: The lac repressor binds to the lac operator to inhibit transcription in E. coli. This inhibition can be relieved by adding lactose or isopropyl-β-D-thiogalactopyranoside (IPTG). lac repressor encoded by lacI
   8023..8053    -  promoter       lac promoter: promoter for the E. coli lac operon
   8068..8089    -  protein_bind   CAP binding site: CAP binding activates transcription in the presence of cAMP. E. coli catabolite activator protein
   8102..8194    -  CDS            lacI (fragment): lac repressor; lacI; The lac repressor binds to the lac operator to inhibit transcription in E. coli. This inhibition can be relieved by adding lactose or isopropyl-β-D-thiogalactopyranoside (IPTG).
   8377..8965    -  rep_origin     ori: high-copy-number ColE1/pMB1/pBR322/pUC origin of replication
   9136..9996    -  CDS            AmpR: β-lactamase; bla; confers resistance to ampicillin, carbenicillin, and related antibiotics
   9997..10101   -  promoter       AmpR promoter: bla
