[The description below was written by a language model from this plasmid's Addgene catalogue record and pLannotate feature annotations shown in this document.]
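Description:
GFP-JIP4 is a mammalian expression plasmid built on the Gateway destination vector pDEST53, carrying human JIP4 (SPAG9, C-Jun-amino-terminal kinase-interacting protein 4) fused at its N terminus to Cycle 3 GFP. The catalogue lists a total size of about 10.1 kb, which matches the sequenced record. In bacteria it is maintained at high copy through a ColE1/pUC-type origin and selected with ampicillin via the β-lactamase gene and its own promoter. An f1 origin is also present, along with small remnants of lac regulatory sequence and a bom fragment that are backbone leftovers.

The expression cassette is driven by the human cytomegalovirus immediate early enhancer and promoter, followed by a T7 promoter that could support in vitro transcription. The mammalian codon-optimized Cycle 3 GFP reading frame comes first, then an attB1 site, the roughly 4 kb SPAG9/JIP4 coding sequence, and an attB2 site. These att sites are the scars of the Gateway recombination used to move the insert into the destination vector, with attB1 lying between GFP and JIP4. A bovine growth hormone polyadenylation signal terminates the transcript. A separate SV40 early promoter drives a neomycin phosphotransferase gene with an SV40 poly(A) signal, which would permit G418 selection of stably transfected mammalian cells. The short annotated HIV-1 LTR, SV40 promoter and ble fragments appear to be partial matches rather than functional elements.

JIP4 is a JNK-pathway scaffold protein that also acts as an adapter linking lysosomes to the dynein-dynactin motor. The construct is intended for expressing fluorescently tagged JIP4 in mammalian cells, and was deposited with a study of LRRK2-mediated tubulation and vesicle sorting from lysosomes.
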