Addgene plasmid #164620: GFP-JIP4
Purpose: Expresses JIP4 in mammalian cells with a GFP tag
Depositing lab: Mark Cookson. Publication: LRRK2 mediates tubulation and vesicle sorting from lysosomes. Bonet-Ponce L, Beilina A, Williamson CD, Lindberg E, Kluss JH, Saez-Atienzar S, Landeck N, Kumaran R, Mamais A, Bleck CKE, Li Y, Cookson MR. Sci Adv. 2020 Nov 11;6(46). pii: 6/46/eabb2454. doi: 10.1126/sciadv.abb2454. Print 2020 Nov. PubMed 33177079.
Backbone
  Vector backbone: pDEST53
  Backbone size w/o insert (bp): 7767
  Total vector size (bp): 10126
  Vector type: Mammalian Expression
Growth in bacteria
  Bacterial resistance: Ampicillin, 100 μg/mL
  Growth temperature: 37°C
  Growth strain: DH5alpha
  Copy number: High Copy
Gene/Insert
  Gene/Insert name: JIP4 (alt names: SPAG9; C-Jun-amino-terminal kinase-interacting protein 4)
  Species: H. sapiens (human)
  Insert size (bp): 3962
  GenBank ID: NM_001130528.2 NM_001130528.3
  Entrez Gene: SPAG9 (a.k.a. CT89, HLC-6, HLC4, HLC6, JIP-4, JIP4, JLP, PHET, PIG6)
  Promoter: CMV
  Tag / fusion protein: cycle 3 GFP (N terminal on insert)
  Cloning method: Gateway Cloning
  Sequencing primers: 5′ atggagctggaggacggtgtggtg; 3′ tcactcattgccatacatcacttgcca
Terms and licenses: Academic/Nonprofit Terms; Industry Terms: Not Available to Industry
How to cite: GFP-JIP4 was a gift from Mark Cookson (Addgene plasmid # 164620 ; http://n2t.net/addgene:164620 ; RRID:Addgene_164620)
